>Addgene plasmid #230879 | AiP15649: pAAV-AiE0780m_3xC2-minBG-SYFP2-WPRE3-BGHpA (Alias: CN5649) | addgene full sequence | sequence record 459527 | Addgene NGS Result
CCTGCAGGCAGCTGCGCGCTCGCTCGCTCACTGAGGCCGCCCGGGCGTCGGGCGACCTTTGGTCGCCCGG
CCTCAGTGAGCGAGCGAGCGCGCAGAGAGGGAGTGGCCAACTCCATCACTAGGGGTTCCTGCGGCCGCAC
GCGTAGCCCGCAGCGAAGCTGACAACTGACTCATTCCTCCGACACTCTCCCACCCTCCCAGCTAAGGAGG
TGTCTGATGTGAACATGTTCTGCCTCTTTGTTGCCTGCTGTTGGGGGCGAGGGCTTTGGGTGGATTTTGA
AGAGCAATTATGCTTATTACTGGTTAGGATTTCTCTGTTTGCTGAGTGCATTAACTTTTAGCGCTTCCCA
TCACTAGCCCGCAGCGAAGCTGACAACTGACTCATTCCTCCGACACTCTCCCACCCTCCCAGCTAAGGAG
GTGTCTGATGTGAACATGTTCTGCCTCTTTGTTGCCTGCTGTTGGGGGCGAGGGCTTTGGGTGGATTTTG
AAGAGCAATTATGCTTATTACTGGTTAGGATTTCTCTGTTTGCTGAGTGCATTAACTTTTAGCGCTTCCC
ATCACTAGCCCGCAGCGAAGCTGACAACTGACTCATTCCTCCGACACTCTCCCACCCTCCCAGCTAAGGA
GGTGTCTGATGTGAACATGTTCTGCCTCTTTGTTGCCTGCTGTTGGGGGCGAGGGCTTTGGGTGGATTTT
GAAGAGCAATTATGCTTATTACTGGTTAGGATTTCTCTGTTTGCTGAGTGCATTAACTTTTAGCGCTTCC
CATCACTGAGCTCGGGCTGGGCATAAAAGTCAGGGCAGAGCCATCTATTGCTTACATTTGCTTCTGGGAT
CCAGATCTTTCGAAGCTAGCGCTACCGGTCGCCACCATGGTGAGCAAGGGCGAGGAGCTGTTCACCGGGG
TGGTGCCCATCCTGGTCGAGCTGGACGGCGACGTAAACGGCCACAAGTTCAGCGTGTCCGGCGAGGGCGA
GGGCGATGCCACCTACGGCAAGCTGACCCTGAAGCTGATCTGCACCACCGGCAAGCTGCCCGTGCCCTGG
CCCACCCTCGTGACCACCCTGGGCTACGGCGTGCAGTGCTTCGCCCGCTACCCCGACCACATGAAGCAGC
ACGACTTCTTCAAGTCCGCCATGCCCGAAGGCTACGTCCAGGAGCGCACCATCTTCTTCAAGGACGACGG
CAACTACAAGACCCGCGCCGAGGTGAAGTTCGAGGGCGACACCCTGGTGAACCGCATCGAGCTGAAGGGC
ATCGACTTCAAGGAGGACGGCAACATCCTGGGGCACAAGCTGGAGTACAACTACAACAGCCACAACGTCT
ATATCACCGCCGACAAGCAGAAGAACGGCATCAAGGCCAACTTCAAGATCCGCCACAACATCGAGGACGG
CGGCGTGCAGCTCGCCGACCACTACCAGCAGAACACCCCCATCGGCGACGGCCCCGTGCTGCTGCCCGAC
AACCACTACCTGAGCTACCAGTCCAAGCTGAGCAAAGACCCCAACGAGAAGCGCGATCACATGGTCCTGC
TGGAGTTCGTGACCGCCGCCGGGATCACTCTCGGCATGGACGAGCTGTACAAGTAAGTCGACGGCGCGCC
GCGGCCGCGAATTCGATATCATAATCAACCTCTGGATTACAAAATTTGTGAAAGATTGACTGGTATTCTT
AACTATGTTGCTCCTTTTACGCTATGTGGATACGCTGCTTTAATGCCTTTGTATCATGCTATTGCTTCCC
GTATGGCTTTCATTTTCTCCTCCTTGTATAAATCCTGGTTAGTTCTTGCCACGGCGGAACTCATCGCCGC
CTGCCTTGCCCGCTGCTGGACAGGGGCTCGGCTGTTGGGCACTGACAATTCCGTGGCTCGAGAGATCTTC
GACTGTGCCTTCTAGTTGCCAGCCATCTGTTGTTTGCCCCTCCCCCGTGCCTTCCTTGACCCTGGAAGGT
GCCACTCCCACTGTCCTTTCCTAATAAAATGAGGAAATTGCATCGCATTGTCTGAGTAGGTGTCATTCTA
TTCTGGGGGGTGGGGTGGGGCAGGACAGCAAGGGGGAGGATTGGGAAGACAATAGCAGGCATGAGATCTC
ACGTGCGGACCGAGCGGCCGCAGGAACCCCTAGTGATGGAGTTGGCCACTCCCTCTCTGCGCGCTCGCTC
GCTCACTGAGGCCGGGCGACCAAAGGTCGCCCGACGCCCGGGCTTTGCCCGGGCGGCCTCAGTGAGCGAG
CGAGCGCGCAGCTGCCTGCAGGGGCGCCTGATGCGGTATTTTCTCCTTACGCATCTGTGCGGTATTTCAC
ACCGCATA
[95 nt withheld, positions 2319-2413]
T
[46 nt withheld, positions 2415-2460]
C
[141 nt withheld, positions 2462-2602]
CCTTTGACGTTGGAGTCCACGTTCTTT
[37 nt withheld, positions 2630-2666]
ACTCTATCTCGGGCTATTCTTTTGATTTATAAGGGATTTTGCCGATTTCGGTCTATTGGTTAAAAAATGA
GCTGATTTAACAAAAATTTAACGCGAATTTTAACAAAATATTAACGTTTACAATTTTATGGTGCACTCTC
AGTACAATCTGCTCTGATGCCGCATAGTTAAGCCAGCCCCGACACCCGCCAACACCCGCTGACGCGCCCT
GACGGGCTTGTCTGCTCCCGGCATCCGCTTACAGACAAGCTGTGACCGTCTCCGGGAGCTGCATGTGTCA
GAGGTTTTCACCGTCATCACCGAAACGCGCGAGACGAAAGGGCCTCGTGATACGCCTATTTTTATAGGTT
AATGTCATGATAATAATGGTTTCTTAGACGTCAGGTGGCACTTTTCGGGGAAATGTGCGCGGAACCCCTA
TTTGTTTATTTTTCTAAATACATTCAAATATGTATCCGCTCATGAGACAATAACCCTGATAAATGCTTCA
ATAATATTGAAAAAGGAAGAGTATGAGTATTCAACATTTCCGTGTCGCCCTTATTCCCTTTTTTGCGGCA
TTTTGCCTTCCTGTTTTTGCTCACCCAGAAACGCTGGTGAAAGTAAAAGATGCTGAAGATCAGTTGGGTG
CACGAGTGGGTTACATCGAACTGGATCTCAACAGCGGTAAGATCCTTGAGAGTTTTCGCCCCGAAGAACG
TTTTCCAATGATGAGCACTTTTAAAGTTCTGCTATGTGGCGCGGTATTATCCCGTATTGACGCCGGGCAA
GAGCAACTCGGTCGCCGCATACACTATTCTCAGAATGACTTGGTTGAGTACTCACCAGTCACAGAAAAGC
ATCTTACGGATGGCATGACAGTAAGAGAATTATGCAGTGCTGCCATAACCATGAGTGATAACACTGCGGC
CAACTTACTTCTGACAACGATCGGAGGACCGAAGGAGCTAACCGCTTTTTTGCACAACATGGGGGATCAT
GTAACTCGCCTTGATCGTTGGGAACCGGAGCTGAATGAAGCCATACCAAACGACGAGCGTGACACCACGA
TGCCTGTAGCAATGGCAACAACGTTGCGCAAACTATTAACTGGCGAACTACTTACTCTAGCTTCCCGGCA
ACAATTAATAGACTGGATGGAGGCGGATAAAGTTGCAGGACCACTTCTGCGCTCGGCCCTTCCGGCTGGC
TGGTTTATTGCTGATAAATCTGGAGCCGGTGAGCGTGGGTCTCGCGGTATCATTGCAGCACTGGGGCCAG
ATGGTAAGCCCTCCCGTATCGTAGTTATCTACACGACGGGGAGTCAGGCAACTATGGATGAACGAAATAG
ACAGATCGCTGAGATAGGTGCCTCACTGATTAAGCATTGGTAACTGTCAGACCAAGTTTACTCATATATA
CTTTAGATTGATTTAAAACTTCATTTTTAATTTAAAAGGATCTAGGTGAAGATCCTTTTTGATAATCTCA
TGACCAAAATCCCTTAACGTGAGTTTTCGTTCCACTGAGCGTCAGACCCCGTAGAAAAGATCAAAGGATC
TTCTTGAGATCCTTTTTTTCTGCGCGTAATCTGCTGCTTGCAAACAAAAAAACCACCGCTACCAGCGGTG
GTTTGTTTGCCGGATCAAGAGCTACCAACTCTTTTTCCGAAGGTAACTGGCTTCAGCAGAGCGCAGATAC
CAAATACTGTTCTTCTAGTGTAGCCGTAGTTAGGCCACCACTTCAAGAACTCTGTAGCACCGCCTACATA
CCTCGCTCTGCTAATCCTGTTACCAGTGGCTGCTGCCAGTGGCGATAAGTCGTGTCTTACCGGGTTGGAC
TCAAGACGATAGTTACCGGATAAGGCGCAGCGGTCGGGCTGAACGGGGGGTTCGTGCACACAGCCCAGCT
TGGAGCGAACGACCTACACCGAACTGAGATACCTACAGCGTGAGCTATGAGAAAGCGCCACGCTTCCCGA
AGGGAGAAAGGCGGACAGGTATCCGGTAAGCGGCAGGGTCGGAACAGGAGAGCGCACGAGGGAGCTTCCA
GGGGGAAACGCCTGGTATCTTTATAGTCCTGTCGGGTTTCGCCACCTCTGACTTGAGCGTCGATTTTTGT
GATGCTCGTCAGGGGGGCGGAGCCTATGGAAAAACGCCAGCAACGCGGCCTTTTTACGGTTCCTGGCCTT
TTGCTGGCCTTTTGCTCACATGT
Features (pLannotate 1.2.2; 14 found; start..end, strand, type, name):
     12..39      +  repeat_region  AAV2 ITR (fragment): inverted terminal repeat of adeno-associated virus serotype 2 inverted
     68..95      +  repeat_region  AAV2 ITR (fragment): inverted terminal repeat of adeno-associated virus serotype 2 inverted
    877..1593    +  CDS            SYFP2: SYFP2 is a basic (constitutively fluorescent) yellow fluorescent protein published in 2006, derived from Aequorea victoria. It is reported to be a very rapidly-maturing monomer with moderate acid sensitivity.
   1633..1790    +  misc_feature   WPRE (fragment): woodchuck hepatitis virus posttranscriptional regulatory element
   1796..1876    +  misc_feature   WPRE (fragment): woodchuck hepatitis virus posttranscriptional regulatory element
   1893..2004    +  polyA_signal   bGH poly(A) signal: bovine growth hormone polyadenylation signal
   2122..2262    +  repeat_region  AAV2 ITR: inverted terminal repeat of adeno-associated virus serotype 2 inverted
   2267..2318    -  misc_feature   bom (fragment): basis of mobility region from pBR322
   2337..2792    +  rep_origin     f1 ori (sequence partly withheld): f1 bacteriophage origin of replication; arrow indicates direction of (+) strand synthesis
   2793..2842    -  misc_feature   bom (fragment): basis of mobility region from pBR322
   2944..2979    -  CDS            rop (fragment): Rop protein, which maintains plasmids at low copy number; rop
   3074..3178    +  promoter       AmpR promoter: bla
   3179..4039    +  CDS            AmpR: β-lactamase; bla; confers resistance to ampicillin, carbenicillin, and related antibiotics
   4210..4798    +  rep_origin     ori: high-copy-number ColE1/pMB1/pBR322/pUC origin of replication
