[The description below was written by a language model from this plasmid's Addgene catalogue record and pLannotate feature annotations shown in this document.]
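Description:
AiP15649: pAAV-AiE0780m_3xC2-minBG-SYFP2-WPRE3-BGHpA (alias CN5649) is a 4,859 nt AAV transfer plasmid for mammalian expression, built on a pAAV backbone and intended for packaging an enhancer-driven fluorescent reporter into recombinant adeno-associated virus. The expression cassette sits between AAV2 inverted terminal repeats, which are the cis elements needed for replication and encapsidation of the vector genome. The downstream ITR is annotated in full, whereas the upstream one is detected only as short fragments. For propagation in bacteria the backbone carries a ColE1/pUC-type high-copy origin and an ampicillin resistance gene (β-lactamase) with its own promoter, together with an f1 phage origin and small remnants of pBR322 bom and rop sequences. The record lists a recombination-deficient growth strain, which is common practice for repeat-containing ITR plasmids.

The payload is SYFP2, a rapidly maturing monomeric yellow fluorescent protein derived from Aequorea victoria. By the construct name, transcription is controlled by AiE0780m_3xC2 placed upstream of a minimal beta-globin promoter (minBG). Neither element is picked up by the automated annotation, but both presumably lie in the unannotated stretch between the upstream ITR and the SYFP2 coding sequence. The "3xC2" label suggests a triplicated core of the enhancer, though the record does not spell this out. Downstream, two WPRE fragments correspond to the shortened WPRE3 element that boosts transcript stability and expression, followed by the bovine growth hormone polyadenylation signal. The enhancer was designed to direct AAV-mediated transgene expression to direct pathway medium spiny neurons (D1-MSNs) of the striatum, so this construct labels that population with yellow fluorescence. It is part of a wider enhancer AAV toolbox for striatal cell types and circuits.
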