Addgene plasmid #230879: AiP15649: pAAV-AiE0780m_3xC2-minBG-SYFP2-WPRE3-BGHpA (Alias: CN5649)
Purpose: AiE0780m_3xC2 is an enhancer sequence, designed to drive AAV-mediated transgene expression in striatal direct pathway MSNs (D1-MSNs)
Depositing lab: Allen Institute for Brain Science & Jonathan Ting. Depositing organization: Allen Institute. Publication: Enhancer AAV toolbox for accessing and perturbing striatal cell types and circuits. Hunker AC, Wirthlin ME, Gill G, Johansen NJ, Hooper M, Omstead V, Vargas S, Lerma MN, Taskin N, Weed N, Laird WD, Bishaw YM, Bendrick JL, Gore BB, Ben-Simon Y, Opitz-Araya X, Martinez RA, Way SW, Thyagarajan B, Otto S, Sanchez REA, Alexander JR, Amaya A, Amster A, Arbuckle J, Ayala A, Baker PM, Barcelli T, Barta S, Bertagnolli D, Bielstein C, Bishwakarma P, Bowlus J, Boyer G, Brouner K, Casian B, Casper T, Chakka AB, Chakrabarty R, Chong P, Clark M, Colbert K, Daniel S, Dawe T, Departee M, DiValentin P, Donadio NP, Dotson NI, Dwivedi D, Egdorf T, Fliss T, Gary A, Goldy J, Grasso C, Groce EL, Gudsnuk K, Han W, Haradon Z, Hastings S, Helback O, Ho WV, Huang C, Johnson T, Jones DL, Juneau Z, Kenney J, Leibly M, Li S, Liang E, Loeffler H, Lusk NA, Madigan Z, Malloy J, Malone J, McCue R, Melchor J, Mich JK, Moosman S, Morin E, Naidoo R, Newman D, Ngo K, Nguyen K, Oster AL, Ouellette B, Oyama AA, Pena N, Pham T, Phillips E, Pom C, Potekhina L, Ransford S, Ray PL, Reding M, Rette DF, Reynoldson C, Rimorin C, Sigler AR, Rocha DB, Ronellenfitch K, Ruiz A, Sawyer L, Sevigny JP, Shapovalova NV, Shepard N, Shulga L, Soliman S, Staats B, Taormina MJ, Tieu M, Wang Y, Wilkes J, Wood T, Zhou T, Williford A, Dee N, Mollenkopf T, Ng L, Esposito L, Kalmbach BE, Yao S, Ariza J, Collman F, Mufti S, Smith K, Waters J, Ersing I, Patrick M, Zeng H, Lein ES, Kojima Y, Horwitz G, Owen SF, Levi BP, Daigle TL, Tasic B, Bakken TE, Ting JT. Neuron. 2025 May 21;113(10):1507-1524.e17. doi: 10.1016/j.neuron.2025.04.035. PubMed 40403704.
Backbone
  Vector backbone: pAAV
  Vector type: Mammalian Expression, AAV
Growth in bacteria
  Bacterial resistance: Ampicillin, 100 μg/mL
  Growth temperature: 30°C
  Growth strain: NEB Stable
  Copy number: Unknown
Gene/Insert
  Gene/Insert name: SYFP2
Terms and licenses: Academic/Nonprofit Terms; Industry Terms: Not Available to Industry
Depositor comments: Please visit https://doi.org/10.1101/2024.09.27.615553 for bioRxiv preprint.
How to cite: AiP15649: pAAV-AiE0780m_3xC2-minBG-SYFP2-WPRE3-BGHpA (Alias: CN5649) was a gift from Allen Institute for Brain Science & Jonathan Ting (Addgene plasmid # 230879 ; http://n2t.net/addgene:230879 ; RRID:Addgene_230879)
